>Addgene plasmid #199055 | pGL1_48 | addgene full sequence | sequence record 397993 | Addgene NGS Result
AGCATGAAGAGCACCCCAGGATACATAGATTACCACAACTCCGAGCCCTTCCACCTAGCGTGCTAACCAC
GCACGCTATTGTTGTATAGGCTAGGTGGAGGCTCAGTGATGATAAGTCTGCGATGGTGGATGCATGTGTC
ATGGTCATAGCTGTTTCCTGTGTGAAATTGTTATCCGCTCAGAGGGCACAATCCTATTCCGCGCTATCCG
ACAATCTCCAAGACATTAGGTGGAGTTCAGTTCGGCGTATGGCATATGTCGCTGGAAAGAACATGTGAGC
AAAAGGCCAGCAAAAGGCCAGGAACCGTAAAAAGGCCGCGTTGCTGGCGTTTTTCCATAGGCTCCGCCCC
CCTGACGAGCATCACAAAAATCGACGCTCAAGTCAGAGGTGGCGAAACCCGACAGGACTATAAAGATACC
AGGCGTTTCCCCCTGGAAGCTCCCTCGTGCGCTCTCCTGTTCCGACCCTGCCGCTTACCGGATACCTGTC
CGCCTTTCTCCCTTCGGGAAGCGTGGCGCTTTCTCATAGCTCACGCTGTAGGTATCTCAGTTCGGTGTAG
GTCGTTCGCTCCAAGCTGGGCTGTGTGCACGAACCCCCCGTTCAGCCCGACCGCTGCGCCTTATCCGGTA
ACTATCGTCTTGAGTCCAACCCGGTAAGACACGACTTATCGCCACTGGCAGCAGCCACTGGTAACAGGAT
TAGCAGAGCGAGGTATGTAGGCGGTGCTACAGAGTTCTTGAAGTGGTGGCCTAACTACGGCTACACTAGA
AGAACAGTATTTGGTATCTGCGCTCTGCTGAAGCCAGTTACCTTCGGAAAAAGAGTTGGTAGCTCTTGAT
CCGGCAAACAAACCACCGCTGGTAGCGGTGGTTTTTTTGTTTGCAAGCAGCAGATTACGCGCAGAAAAAA
AGGATCTCAAGAAGATCCTTTGATCTTTTCTACGGGGTCTGACGCTCTATTCAACAAAGCCGCCGTCCCG
TCAAGTCAGCGTAAATGGGTAGGGGGCTTCAAATCGTCCGCTCTGCCAGTGTTACAACCAATTAACAAAT
TCTGATTAGAAAAACTCATCGAGCATCAAATGAAACTGCAATTTATTCATATCAGGATTATCAATACCAT
ATTTTTGAAAAAGCCGTTTCTGTAATGAAGGAGAAAACTCACCGAGGCAGTTCCATAGGATGGCAAGATC
CTGGTATCGGTCTGCGATTCCGACTCGTCCAACATCAATACAACCTATTAATTTCCCCTCGTCAAAAATA
AGGTTATCAAGTGAGAAATCACCATGAGTGACGACTGAATCCGGTGAGAATGGCAAAAGCTTATGCATTT
CTTTCCAGACTTGTTCAACAGGCCAGCCATTACGCTCGTCATCAAAATCACTCGCATCAACCAAACCGTT
ATTCATTCGTGATTGCGCCTGAGCGAGACGAAATACGCGATCGCTGTTAAAAGGACAATTACAAACAGGA
ATCGAATGCAACCGGCGCAGGAACACTGCCAGCGCATCAACAATATTTTCACCTGAATCAGGATATTCTT
CTAATACCTGGAATGCTGTTTTCCCGGGGATCGCAGTGGTGAGTAACCATGCATCATCAGGAGTACGGAT
AAAATGCTTGATGGTCGGAAGAGGCATAAATTCCGTCAGCCAGTTTAGTCTGACCATCTCATCTGTAACA
TCATTGGCAACGCTACCTTTGCCATGTTTCAGAAACAACTCTGGCGCATCGGGCTTCCCATACAATCGAT
AGATTGTCGCACCTGATTGCCCGACATTATCGCGAGCCCATTTATACCCATATAAATCAGCATCCATGTT
GGAATTTAATCGCGGCCTCGAGCAAGACGTTTCCCGTTGAATATGGCTCATAACACCCCTTGTATTACTG
TTTATGTAAGCAGACAGTTTTATTGTTCATGATGATATATTTTTATCTTGTGCAATGTAACATCAGAGAT
TTTGAGACACAACGTGGCTTTCCCCCGCCGCTCTAGAACTAGTGGATCCAAATAAAACGAAAGGCTCAGT
CGAAAGACTGGGCCTTTCGTTTTATCTGTTGTTTGTCGCATTATACGAGACGTCCAGGTTGGGATACCTG
AAACAAAACCCATCGTACGGCCAAGGAAGTCTCCAATAACTGTGATCCACCACAAGCGCCAGGGTTTTCC
CAGTCACGACGTTGTAAAACGACGGCCAGTCATGCATAATCCGCACGCATCTGGAATAAGGAAGTGCCAT
TCCGCCTGACCTTAGCGTGCGAACAGCACGCTATTGTTGTATCATTACTCGCATCCATTCTCAGGCTGTC
TCGTCTCGTCTCCGAGCTCTTCAATGAGTCAGGGTCACGCGTAGGACGCGTCGAGTAGGGTTGGCCAGAT
TAATTCCCAGTGTTCCGCAGCCACACGCCGTGTGAAGCTGGGGAGCCCCGATGGTTTTTCCCCCGACGGC
TCGCCTTTGGGAAGTTTGAAGGGCGCAGGTTCCACACGAAAAACCACAAGGCTTTTTTTGAGTAATAAAA
AAGCGGACGGCGAGGGCGTGAAAAAAACCCGATGAACCCTTGAAAATAAAGGGCGGGACGGGTTTTTTCT
TATCTTGATAATATATAGAAACAATGAGATTTTAAAAAAAGCCCTCAAACCCTTGATAATACTGGGTTTG
TGGCGTTTTTTTGGGGTGGATAAATAAAAACCCTCTGTGTTATGGTTATGTTGACTAGACAAAACCATAC
AGAGGGCTTTACGCCTTTCTGTATCCAGAAAGGAGTTATTAAATTTTATGCACGTTAATCATAGCATTAA
AACGTCAAATCTATCAAATATCGAATTTTTGCAAGATAAAACGAAAACAGGAAAAGAGAGAGATTGGAAA
GGCAAGAAACAACGGTCTTTGCTGACAGCGGAACACTTCGAGGTAGCAGGGCTGACTAGCAAAGCGGAAC
AGTGCGAGAGTGTGCTGACACGTTGGTGTTTAAGCGAACTGCCGAAGGGTTAAAACTATATCAAGCATGG
TTCTGTAAAGTGAGGTTATGCCCGATGTGCAATTGGCGAAGATCGCTGAAAATAGCTTACCAGAATAAAA
GGGTTGTAGAGGCGGTTAATCAACGTGAGAACGTTCAGTGGCTATTCCTAACCCTTACCGTCCGCAACAC
GAGCCCTGAGAGCCTTCCAGAGACGATTTCAGCCATGTTTGAGGGGTTTAATAGGCTGACGAAGTACAAA
GCCTTTAAAACGTCTGTAAAGGGCTATTTTAGGGCTTTAGAGGTCACAAAGAATAGAGATCCTCATAGTG
AATGGTTTGGCACGTATCACCCTCATTTTCACGTTCTGCTGTGTGTTCCATCCAGCTATTTCAAGAAAAA
AGAATTATACATAACCGAACAAGAATGGACTGACCTTTGGAAAAAGGCTATGAAGTTGGATTACACGCCG
ATTGTCCACGTGCAAAGGGTAAAACCCAAAGAACAGCTTGAGGACATGGAAACCTATGAAGAACAGCTTA
AAAACGCCATTAGGGAACAAAATGCGATTTTAGAAGTCTCTAAATATCCGGTCAAAGATACGGACGTCAT
TAAAGGGAATAAGGTCACGGCCGAAAATGTGGAAACCGTTTTGGCGTTAGACAACGCCTTGGCAAATAAG
CGGTTAATCGGGTATGGCGGTCTTTTGAAACAGGTTCACAAGGAATTAAACCTTGGAGATCCGGAAGATG
GAGATTTAGTTCATGTTTCGGAAGAGGATGAAATCGCTAATGGTGCATTTGAGGTCATGGCGAAATGGCA
TATCGGTTTTAGAGATTATTGGATTCAAAAATAGCAGGAGAGAAAACTCCTGCTTTTTTATTTTTTCCGA
AGTTATTGGCGAAAGCAAACTTTTTATCGAGCGAAGCGAACCCTATTGAATACCTGCATGGCAAGGTATG
TAAATGGGCACTCTGTGATTTTTGGATACAAAATAGACTCTAGCGAGCCGATTTTATGACGCAGCAAAAA
ACGTAGTCTTTTTGCGTTGGAGAGCCCTTCAAGTAAACTGACCAAGGTGGCGCT
Features (pLannotate 1.2.2; 7 found; start..end, strand, type, name):
    332..920     -  rep_origin     ori: high-copy-number ColE1/pMB1/pBR322/pUC origin of replication
   1056..1871    -  CDS            KanR: aminoglycoside phosphotransferase; aph(3')-Ia; confers resistance to kanamycin in bacteria or G418 (Geneticin®) in eukaryotes
   1987..2009    +  misc_feature   MCS (fragment): pBluescript multiple cloning site
   2009..2055    +  terminator     rrnB T1 terminator: transcription terminator T1 from the E. coli rrnB gene
   2157..2200    -  CDS            lacZα (fragment): LacZα fragment of β-galactosidase; lacZ fragment
   2829..2912    +  CDS            rep (fragment): REP_BACAM - Protein inferred from homology: Swiss-Prot protein existence level 3. From Bacillus amyloliquefaciens (Bacillus velezensis).
   2948..3799    +  CDS            rep (fragment): REP_BACAM - Protein inferred from homology: Swiss-Prot protein existence level 3. From Bacillus amyloliquefaciens (Bacillus velezensis).
