[The description below was written by a language model from this plasmid's Addgene catalogue record and pLannotate feature annotations shown in this document.]
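Description:
pGL1_48 is a 4,044 nt "Level 1" synthetic-biology plasmid built on the pGLDV_5 backbone, carrying a candidate origin of replication paired with a sequencing barcode. It is maintained in E. coli as a high-copy plasmid through a ColE1/pMB1/pUC-type origin and is selected with kanamycin via an aph(3')-Ia aminoglycoside phosphotransferase (KanR) gene. The backbone also contains remnants of cloning scaffolding, namely a short pBluescript-type multiple cloning site fragment, an rrnB T1 transcription terminator and a small lacZα fragment. The lacZα fragment may be left over from a screening cassette displaced during assembly, but the record lists the cloning method as unknown.

The payload is described as the pBC1 ORI plus NGS barcode 25. Automated annotation of this region finds two adjacent fragments with homology to a Bacillus amyloliquefaciens Rep protein, consistent with the insert encoding a plasmid replication initiator along with its associated origin sequences. The barcode and the origin itself are not annotated as separate features, so their exact positions cannot be given from the table. No promoter is annotated for the rep region, so any expression signals would have to lie within the unannotated insert sequence.

The "Level 1" designation suggests a part in a hierarchical modular assembly scheme, to be combined with other modules into complete vectors. According to the associated publication title, the plasmid belongs to a framework for high-throughput identification of functional origins of replication in non-model bacteria. Linking each origin to a unique barcode would allow pooled constructs to be tracked by next-generation sequencing to see which origins support replication in a given host.
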