Addgene plasmid #199055: pGL1_48
Purpose: Level 1 plasmid, barcoded ORI
Depositing lab: Charlie Gilbert & Nili Ostrov & Cultivarium Tools. Depositing organization: Cultivarium, Convergent Research. Publication: A scalable framework for high-throughput identification of functional origins of replication in non-model bacteria. Gilbert C, Brumwell SL, Crits-Christoph A, Kang SC, Martin-Moldes Z, Alsharif W, Esmurria A, Nguyen M-A, Lee HH, Ostrov N. bioRxiv 2023.05.19.541510 10.1101/2023.05.19.541510.
Backbone
  Vector backbone: pGLDV_5
  Vector type: Synthetic Biology
Growth in bacteria
  Bacterial resistance: Kanamycin, 50 μg/mL
  Growth temperature: 37°C
  Growth strain: E. coli Zymo 10B
  Copy number: High Copy
Gene/Insert
  Gene/Insert name: pBC1 ORI plus NGS barcode 25
  Species: Synthetic
  Cloning method: Unknown
Terms and licenses: Academic/Nonprofit Terms; Industry Terms: Not Available to Industry
How to cite: pGL1_48 was a gift from Charlie Gilbert & Nili Ostrov & Cultivarium Tools (Addgene plasmid # 199055 ; http://n2t.net/addgene:199055 ; RRID:Addgene_199055)
